>Addgene plasmid #192313 | pEN_TT mCh-V5-NES-EGFP-mCBP80 | addgene full sequence | sequence record 375779 | Addgene NGS Result
CTGACGGATGGCCTTTTTGCGTTTCTACAAACTCTTCCTGTTAGTTAGTTACTTAAGCTCGGGCCCCAAA
TAATGATTTTATTTTGACTGATAGTGACCTGTTCGTTGCAACAAATTGATAAGCAATGCTTTTTTATAAT
GCCAACTTTGTACAAAAAAGCAGGCTTTAAAGGAACCAATTCAGTCGACTGGATCCCGAGTTTACTCCCT
ATCAGTGATAGAGAACGTATGTCGAGTTTACTCCCTATCAGTGATAGAGAACGATGTCGAGTTTACTCCC
TATCAGTGATAGAGAACGTATGTCGAGTTTACTCCCTATCAGTGATAGAGAACGTATGTCGAGTTTACTC
CCTATCAGTGATAGAGAACGTATGTCGAGTTTATCCCTATCAGTGATAGAGAACGTATGTCGAGTTTACT
CCCTATCAGTGATAGAGAACGTATGTCGAGGTAGGCGTGTACGGTGGGAGGCCTATATAAGCAGAGCTCG
TTTAGTGAACCGTCAGATCGCCACTAGTATGGTGAGCAAGGGCGAGGAGGATAACATGGCCATCATCAAG
GAGTTCATGCGCTTCAAGGTGCACATGGAGGGCTCCGTGAACGGCCACGAGTTCGAGATCGAGGGCGAGG
GCGAGGGCCGCCCCTACGAGGGCACCCAGACCGCCAAGCTGAAGGTGACCAAGGGTGGCCCCCTGCCCTT
CGCCTGGGACATCCTGTCCCCTCAGTTCATGTACGGCTCCAAGGCCTACGTGAAGCACCCCGCCGACATC
CCCGACTACTTGAAGCTGTCCTTCCCCGAGGGCTTCAAGTGGGAGCGCGTGATGAACTTCGAGGACGGCG
GCGTGGTGACCGTGACCCAGGACTCCTCCCTGCAGGACGGCGAGTTCATCTACAAGGTGAAGCTGCGCGG
CACCAACTTCCCCTCCGACGGCCCCGTAATGCAGAAGAAGACCATGGGCTGGGAGGCCTCCTCCGAGCGG
ATGTACCCCGAGGACGGCGCCCTGAAGGGCGAGATCAAGCAGAGGCTGAAGCTGAAGGACGGCGGCCACT
ACGACGCTGAGGTCAAGACCACCTACAAGGCCAAGAAGCCCGTGCAGCTGCCCGGCGCCTACAACGTCAA
CATCAAGTTGGACATCACCTCCCACAACGAGGACTACACCATCGTGGAACAGTACGAACGCGCCGAGGGC
CGCCACTCCACCGGCGGCATGGACGAGCTGTACAAGGGTAAGCCTATCCCTAACCCTCTCCTCGGTCTCG
ATTCTACGACCGGTTTAGCCTTGAAATTAGCAGGTCTTGATATCATGGTGAGCAAGGGCGAGGAGCTGTT
CACCGGGGTGGTGCCCATCCTGGTCGAGCTGGACGGCGACGTAAACGGCCACAAGTTCAGCGTGTCTGGC
GAGGGCGAGGGCGATGCCACCTACGGCAAGCTGACCCTGAAGTTCATCTGCACCACCGGCAAGCTGCCCG
TGCCCTGGCCCACCCTCGTGACCACCCTGACCTACGGCGTGCAGTGCTTCAGCCGCTACCCCGACCACAT
GAAGCAGCACGACTTCTTCAAGTCCGCCATGCCCGAAGGCTACGTCCAGGAGCGCACCATCTTCTTCAAG
GACGACGGCAACTACAAGACCCGCGCCGAGGTGAAGTTCGAGGGCGACACCCTGGTGAACCGCATCGAGC
TGAAGGGCATCGACTTCAAGGAGGACGGCAACATCCTGGGGCACAAGCTGGAGTACAACTACAACAGCCA
CAACGTCTATATCATGGCCGACAAGCAGAAGAACGGCATCAAGGCGAACTTCAAGATCCGCCACAACATC
GAGGACGGCAGCGTGCAGCTCGCCGACCACTACCAGCAGAACACCCCCATCGGCGACGGCCCCGTGCTGC
TGCCCGACAACCACTACCTGAGCACCCAGTCCGCCCTGAGCAAAGACCCCAACGAGAAGCGCGATCACAT
GGTCCTGCTGGAGTTCGTGACCGCCGCCGGGATCACTCTCGGCATGGACGAGCTGTACGGTACCATGTCG
CGGAGGCGGCACAGCTACGAGAACGATGGTGGACAACCTCACAAAAGGAGGAAGACGTCTTGACAATTGG
AAGACTAATGCGTTTTCGAGATATCTAGACCCAGCTTTCTTGTACAAAGTTGGCATTATAAGAAAGCATT
GCTTATCAATTTGTTGCAACGAACAGGTCACTATCAGTCAAAATAAAATCATTATTTGCCATCCAGCTGC
AGCTCTGGCCCGTGTCTCAAAATCTCTGATGTTACATTGCACAAGATAAAAATATATCATCATGAACAAT
AAAACTGTCTGCTTACATAAACAGTAATACAAGGGGTGTTATGAGCCATATTCAACGGGAAACGTCGAGG
CCGCGATTAAATTCCAACATGGATGCTGATTTATATGGGTATAAATGGGCTCGCGATAATGTCGGGCAAT
CAGGTGCGACAATCTATCGCTTGTATGGGAAGCCCGATGCGCCAGAGTTGTTTCTGAAACATGGCAAAGG
TAGCGTTGCCAATGATGTTACAGATGAGATGGTCAGACTAAACTGGCTGACGGAATTTATGCCTCTTCCG
ACCATCAAGCATTTTATCCGTACTCCTGATGATGCATGGTTACTCACCACTGCGATCCCCGGAAAAACAG
CATTCCAGGTATTAGAAGAATATCCTGATTCAGGTGAAAATATTGTTGATGCGCTGGCAGTGTCCCTGCG
CCGGTTGCATTCGATTCCTGTTTGTAATTGTCCTTTTAACAGCGATCGCGTATTTCGTCTCGCTCAGGCG
CAATCACGAATGAATAACGGTTTGGTTGATGCGAGTGATTTTGATGACGAGCGTAATGGCTGGCCTGTTG
AACAAGTCTGGAAAGAAATGCATAAACTTTTGCCATTCTCACCGGATTCAGTCGTCACTCATGGTGATTT
CTCACTTGATAACCTTATTTTTGACGAGGGGAAATTAGGCCGGGAAGCCGATCTCGGCTTGAACGAATTG
TTAGGTGGCGGTACTTGGGTCGATATCAAAGTGCATCACTTCTTCCCGTATGCCCAACTTTGTATAGAGA
GCCACTGCGGGATCGTCACCGTAATCTGCTTGCACGTAGATCACATAAGCACCAAGCGCGTTGGCCTCAT
GCTTGAGGAGATTGATGAGCGCGGTGGCAATGCCCTGCCTCCGGTGCTCGCCGGAGACTGCGAGATCATA
GATATAGATCTCACTACGCGGCTGCTCAAACTTGGGCAGAACGTAAGCCGCGAGAGCGCCAACAACCGCT
TCTTGGTCGAAGGCAGCAAGCGCGATGAATGTCTTACTACGGAGCAAGTTCCCGAGGTAATCGGAGTCCG
GCTGATGTTGGGAGTAGGTGGCTACGTCTCCGAACTCACGACCGAAAAGATCAAGAGCAGCCCGCATGGA
TTTGACTTGGTCAGGGCCGAGCCTACATGTGCGAATGATGCCCATACTTGAGCCACCTAACTTTGTTTTA
GGGCGACTGCCCTGCTGCGTAACATCGTTGCTGCTGCGTAACATCGTTGCTGCTCCATAACATCAAACAT
CGACCCACGGCGTAACGCGCTTGCTGCTTGGATGCCCGAGGCATAGACTGTACAAAAAAACAGTCATAAC
AAGCCATGAAAACCGCCACTGCGCCGTTACCACCGCTGCGTTCGGTCAAGGTTCTGGACCAGTTGCGTGA
GCGCATACGCTACTTGCATTACAGTTTACGAACCGAACAGGCTTATGTCAACTGGGTTCGTGCCTTCATC
CGTTTCCACGGTGTGCGTCACCCGGCAACCTTGGGCAGCAGCGAAGTCGAGGCATTTCTGTCCTGGCTGG
CGAACGAGCGCAAGGTTTCGGTCTCCACGCATCGTCAGGCATTGGCGGCCTTGCTGTTCTTCTACGGCAA
GGTGCTGTGCACGGATCTGCCCTGGCTTCAGGAGATCGGAAGACCTCGGCCGTCGCGGCGCTTGCCGGTG
GTGCTGACCCCGGATGAAGTGGTTCGCATCCTCGGTTTTCTGGAAGGCGAGCATCGTTTGTTCGCCCAGG
ACTCTAGCTATAGTTCTAGTGGTTGGCTACTAATAGGTTGTATTGATGTTGGACGAGTCGGAATCGCAGA
CCGATACCAGGATCTTGCCATCCTATGGAACTGCCTCGGTGAGTTTTCTCCTTCATTACAGAAACGGCTT
TTTCAAAAATATGGTATTGATAATCCTGATATGAATAAATTGCAGTTTCATTTGATGCTCGATGAGTTTT
TCTAATCAGAATTGGTTAATTGGTTGTAACACTGGCAGAGCATTACGCTGACTTGACGGGACGGCGCAAG
CTCATGACCAAAATCCCTTAACGTGAGTTTTCGTTCCACTGAGCGTCAGACCCCGTAGAAAAGATCAAAG
GATCTTCTTGAGATCCTTTTTTTCTGCGCGTAATCTGCTGCTTGCAAACAAAAAAACCACCGCTACCAGC
GGTGGTTTGTTTGCCGGATCAAGAGCTACCAACTCTTTTTCCGAAGGTAACTGGCTTCAGCAGAGCGCAG
ATACCAAATACTGTTCTTCTAGTGTAGCCGTAGTTAGGCCACCACTTCAAGAACTCTGTAGCACCGCCTA
CATACCTCGCTCTGCTAATCCTGTTACCAGTGGCTGCTGCCAGTGGCGATAAGTCGTGTCTTACCGGGTT
GGACTCAAGACGATAGTTACCGGATAAGGCGCAGCGGTCGGGCTGAACGGGGGGTTCGTGCACACAGCCC
AGCTTGGAGCGAACGACCTACACCGAACTGAGATACCTACAGCGTGAGCTATGAGAAAGCGCCACGCTTC
CCGAAGGGAGAAAGGCGGACAGGTATCCGGTAAGCGGCAGGGTCGGAACAGGAGAGCGCACGAGGGAGCT
TCCAGGGGGAAACGCCTGGTATCTTTATAGTCCTGTCGGGTTTCGCCACCTCTGACTTGAGCGTCGATTT
TTGTGATGCTCGTCAGGGGGGCGGAGCCTATGGAAAAACGCCAGCAACGCGGCCTTTTTACGGTTCCTGG
CCTTTTGCTGGCCTTTTGCTCACATGTTCTTTCCTGCGTTATCCCCTGATTCTGTGGATAACCGTATTAC
CGCTAGCATGGATCTCGGGGACGTCTAACTACTAAGCGAGAGTAGGGAACTGCCAGGCATCAAATAAAAC
GAAAGGCTCAGTCGGAAGACTGGGCCTTTCGTTTTATCTGTTGTTTGTCGGTGAACGCTCTCCTGAGTAG
GACAAATCCGCCGGGAGCGGATTTGAACGTTGTGAAGCAACGGCCCGGAGGGTGGCGGGCAGGACGCCCG
CCATAAACTGCCAGGCATCAAACTAAGCAGAAGGCCATC
Features (pLannotate 1.2.2; 14 found; start..end, strand, type, name):
     67..166     +  protein_bind   attL1: mutant version of attL; recombination site for the Gateway® LR reaction LR Clonase™
    198..512     +  promoter       tight TRE promoter: Tet-responsive promoter PTight, consisting of seven tet operator sequences followed by the minimal CMV promoter
    519..1226    +  CDS            mCherry: mCherry is a basic (constitutively fluorescent) red fluorescent protein published in 2004, derived from Discosoma sp.. It is reported to be a very rapidly-maturing monomer with low acid sensitivity.
   1227..1268    +  CDS            V5 tag: epitope tag from simian virus 5
   1305..2018    +  CDS            EGFP: EGFP is a basic (constitutively fluorescent) green fluorescent protein published in 1996, derived from Aequorea victoria. It is reported to be a rapidly-maturing weak dimer with moderate acid sensitivity.
   2129..2228    -  protein_bind   attL2: mutant version of attL; recombination site for the Gateway® LR reaction LR Clonase™
   2351..2977    +  CDS            KanR (fragment): aminoglycoside phosphotransferase; aph(3')-Ia; confers resistance to kanamycin in bacteria or G418 (Geneticin®) in eukaryotes
   3011..3544    -  CDS            GmR: gentamycin acetyltransferase; aacC1; confers resistance to gentamycin
   3733..3761    -  promoter       Pc promoter: intI1 (promoter lies within the coding sequence); class 1 integron promoter
   3739..4086    -  CDS            YPR2_ECOLX (fragment): Protein predicted: Swiss-Prot protein existence level 4. From Escherichia coli.
   4091..4275    +  CDS            KanR (fragment): aminoglycoside phosphotransferase; aph(3')-Ia; confers resistance to kanamycin in bacteria or G418 (Geneticin®) in eukaryotes
   4418..5006    +  rep_origin     ori: high-copy-number ColE1/pMB1/pBR322/pUC origin of replication
   5174..5217    -  terminator     rrnB T1 terminator: Escherichia coli rrnB; transcription terminator T1 from the E. coli rrnB gene
   5349..17      +  terminator     rrnB T2 terminator (across the origin): transcription terminator T2 from the E. coli rrnB gene
