[The description below was written by a language model from this plasmid's Addgene catalogue record and pLannotate feature annotations shown in this document.]
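Description:
pEN_TT mCh-V5-NES-EGFP-mCBP80 is a Gateway entry vector built on the pEN_TTmiRC2 backbone and designed to transfer a tetracycline/doxycycline-inducible reporter cassette into a compatible destination vector by LR recombination. It is propagated in E. coli from a high-copy ColE1/pUC-type origin and selected with gentamicin. The resistance comes from the aacC1 gentamicin acetyltransferase gene, driven by a class 1 integron Pc promoter. This gene appears to have been inserted into and to disrupt an earlier kanamycin resistance gene, which is annotated only as two fragments. The rrnB T1 and T2 terminators sit upstream of the recombination cassette and insulate it from read-through transcription from the backbone.

The payload lies between attL1 and attL2. A tight TRE promoter (seven tet operators fused to a minimal CMV promoter) drives a single fusion reading frame consisting of mCherry, a V5 epitope tag and EGFP. The short unannotated stretch between V5 and EGFP is consistent with the nuclear export signal (NES) named in the construct, and roughly 100 nt between EGFP and attL2 presumably holds the "mCBP80" element, which the record does not define and which is too short to be a full-length protein. The catalogue entry lists an N-terminal 3xFLAG tag, but no such feature is annotated, and mCherry begins almost directly after the promoter. The insert was cloned between SpeI and MfeI sites.

Because the promoter travels with the cassette, expression after LR transfer depends on a Tet transactivator supplied by the destination vector or the host cell. The NES and the associated publication suggest use as an inducible dual-colour reporter for nucleocytoplasmic transport, though the record itself states only that it is an inducible entry clone.
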