Addgene plasmid #192313: pEN_TT mCh-V5-NES-EGFP-mCBP80
Purpose: Gateway entry vector for an inducible mCh-V5-NES-EGFP-mCBP80
Depositing lab: Kevin Janes. Depositing organization: University of Virginia. Publication: Nucleocytoplasmic transport of active HER2 causes fractional escape from the DCIS-like state. Wang L, Paudel BB, McKnight RA, Janes KA. Nat Commun. 2023 Apr 13;14(1):2110. doi: 10.1038/s41467-023-37914-x. PubMed 37055441.
Backbone
  Vector backbone: pEN_TTmiRC2
  Backbone manufacturer: Addgene #25752
  Vector type: Gateway entry vector
Growth in bacteria
  Bacterial resistance: Gentamicin, 10 μg/mL
  Growth temperature: 37°C
  Growth strain: DH5alpha
  Copy number: High Copy
Gene/Insert
  Gene/Insert name: mCh-V5-NES-EGFP-mCBP80
  Species: Other
  Tag / fusion protein: 3xFLAG (N terminal on insert)
  Cloning method: Restriction Enzyme; 5′ cloning site SpeI (not destroyed); 3′ cloning site MfeI (not destroyed)
Terms and licenses: Academic/Nonprofit Terms; Industry Terms: Not Available to Industry
How to cite: pEN_TT mCh-V5-NES-EGFP-mCBP80 was a gift from Kevin Janes (Addgene plasmid # 192313 ; http://n2t.net/addgene:192313 ; RRID:Addgene_192313)
